Addgene plasmid #58752: JMC044-B12
Purpose: bacterial expression of PDB 4NW3
Depositing lab: Cheryl Arrowsmith. Depositing organization: University of Toronto.
Backbone
  Vector backbone: pET28-MHL
  Backbone manufacturer: SGC
  Backbone size w/o insert (bp): 7325
  Vector type: Bacterial Expression
Growth in bacteria
  Bacterial resistance: Kanamycin, 50 μg/mL
  Growth temperature: 37°C
  Growth strain: DH5alpha
  Copy number: High Copy
Gene/Insert
  Gene/Insert name: PDB:4NW3 (alt names: MLL:JMC044-B12:C221891; gi|56550038; MLL)
  Species: H. sapiens (human)
  Mutation: Bacterial expression for structure determination; may not be full ORF, see comments
  Entrez Gene: KMT2A (a.k.a. ALL-1, ALL1, CXXC7, GAS7, HRX, HTRX, HTRX1, MLL, MLL1, MLL1A, TRX1, WDSTS)
  Promoter: T7
  Tag / fusion protein: His (N terminal on insert)
  Cloning method: Unknown
  Sequencing primers: 5′ T7; 3′ T7term
Terms and licenses: Academic/Nonprofit Terms; Industry Terms: Not Available to Industry
How to cite: JMC044-B12 was a gift from Cheryl Arrowsmith (Addgene plasmid # 58752 ; http://n2t.net/addgene:58752 ; RRID:Addgene_58752)
