[The description below was written by a language model from this plasmid's Addgene catalogue record.]
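Description:
JMC044-B12 is a bacterial expression plasmid built on the pET28-MHL backbone, a pET28-derived vector from a structural genomics programme. The backbone alone is recorded as 7325 bp. It is maintained in E. coli under kanamycin selection and is listed as high copy, with a standard cloning strain used for propagation. No feature table accompanies the record, so the origin of replication, the exact tag and linker arrangement, and any protease cleavage site are not documented here.

The insert is a human sequence from KMT2A (also known as MLL or MLL1), which encodes a histone lysine methyltransferase. The record links the insert to the crystal structure deposited under PDB entry 4NW3. It also notes that the construct was designed for structure determination and may not carry the full open reading frame, so it most likely encodes a defined fragment or domain rather than the whole, very large protein. The boundaries of that fragment are not stated in the fields given.

Expression is driven by a T7 promoter, which requires a host that supplies T7 RNA polymerase. The T7 and T7 terminator sequencing primers are consistent with the insert sitting within a standard pET expression cassette. An N-terminal His tag is fused to the insert, which allows purification by immobilised metal affinity chromatography.

The stated purpose is bacterial production of the protein used to solve the 4NW3 structure. This makes the plasmid suitable for producing recombinant MLL fragment for crystallography and for related biochemical or biophysical work. The cloning method is recorded as unknown.
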