>Addgene plasmid #58752 | JMC044-B12 | depositor partial sequence | sequence record 90898 | insert
AAGAAAGGACGTCGATCGAGGCGGTGTGGGCAGTGTCCCGGCTGCCAGGTGCCTGAGGACTGTGGTGTTT
GTACTAATTGCTTAGATAAGCCCAAGTTTGGTGGTCGCAATATAAAGAAGCAGTGCTGCAAGATGAGAAA
ATGTCAGAATCTACAATGGATGCCTTCCAAAGCC
