>Addgene plasmid #58752 | JMC044-B12 | addgene partial sequence | sequence record 94442 | pBRrevBam 5'-GGTGATGTCGGCGATATAGG-3'
GCGCCGGTGATGCCGGCCACGATGCGTCCGGCGTAGAGGATCGAGATCTCGATCCCGCGAAATTAATACG
ACTCACTATAGGGGAATTGTGAGCGGATAACAATTCCCCTCTAGAAATAATTTTGTTTAACTTTAAGAAG
GAGATATACCATGCATCATCATCATCATCACAGCAGCGGCAGAGAAAACTTGTATTTCCAGGGCAAGAAA
GGACGTCGATCGAGGCGGTGTGGGCAGTGTCCCGGCTGCCAGGTGCCTGAGGACTGTGGTGTTTGTACTA
ATTGCTTAGATAAGCCCAAGTTTGGTGGTCGCAATATAAAGAAGCAGTGCTGCAAGATGAGAAAATGTCA
GAATCTACAATGGATGCCTTCCAAAGCCTGATGACGAAGCTTGCGGCCGCACTCGAGCACCACCACCACC
ACCACTGAGATCCGGCTGCTAACAAAGCCCGAAAGGAAGCTGAGTTGGCTGCTGCCACCGCTGAGCAATA
ACTAGCATAACCCCTTGGGGCCTCTAAACGGGTCTTGAGGGGTTTTTTGCTGAAAGGAGGAACTATATCC
GGATTGGCGAATGGG
[124 nt withheld, positions 576-699]
C
[91 nt withheld, positions 701-791]
A
[49 nt withheld, positions 793-841]
CCTTTGACGTTGGAGTCCACGTTCTTT
[37 nt withheld, positions 869-905]
ACCCTATCTCGGTCTATTCTTTTGATTTATAAGGGATTTTGCCGATTTCGGCCTATTGGTTAAAAAATGA
GCT
